Addgene plasmid #86580: SELENOM SXXS
Purpose: Bacterial expression of SELENOM SXXS for protein production
Depositing lab: Sharon Rozovsky. Depositing organization: University of Delaware. Publication: Utilizing Selenocysteine for Expressed Protein Ligation and Bioconjugations. Liu J, Chen Q, Rozovsky S. J Am Chem Soc. 2017 Feb 10. doi: 10.1021/jacs.6b10991. PubMed 28186733.
Backbone
  Vector backbone: pMAL-c5X
  Vector type: Bacterial Expression
Growth in bacteria
  Bacterial resistance: Ampicillin, 100 μg/mL
  Growth temperature: 37°C
  Growth strain: DH5alpha
  Copy number: Low Copy
Gene/Insert
  Gene/Insert name: SELENOM
  Species: H. sapiens (human)
  Mutation: Sigal peptide was deleted; SXXS
  Entrez Gene: SELENOM (a.k.a. SELM, SEPM)
  Promoter: Tac
  Tag / fusion protein: His6-MBP (N terminal on backbone)
  Cloning method: Restriction Enzyme; 5′ cloning site unknown (unknown if destroyed); 3′ cloning site unknown (unknown if destroyed)
  Sequencing primers: 5′ MBP-F; 3′ TGTCCTACTCAGGAGAGCGTTCAC
Terms and licenses: Academic/Nonprofit Terms; Industry Terms
How to cite: SELENOM SXXS was a gift from Sharon Rozovsky (Addgene plasmid # 86580 ; http://n2t.net/addgene:86580 ; RRID:Addgene_86580)
