[The description below was written by a language model from this plasmid's Addgene catalogue record and pLannotate feature annotations shown in this document.]
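Description:
SELENOM SXXS is a bacterial expression plasmid built on the pMAL-c5X backbone for producing a variant of human selenoprotein M (SELENOM, also called SELM or SEPM) in E. coli. It is about 6 kb, carries the β-lactamase gene for ampicillin selection, and replicates from a ColE1/pMB1-type origin. The presence of the rop gene, together with a partial bom region from pBR322, is consistent with the catalogue's low-copy designation.

Expression is driven by the hybrid tac promoter followed by a lac operator. The plasmid also encodes the lac repressor under the stronger lacIq promoter, so transcription is held off until it is induced with IPTG. The open reading frame begins with a His6 tag fused to a signal-sequence-free maltose binding protein, which keeps the fusion in the cytosol and supports both nickel and amylose affinity purification while generally aiding solubility. A TEV protease recognition site separates MBP from the SELENOM coding region, allowing the tags to be removed after purification. Tandem rrnB T1 and T2 terminators end the transcript.

The insert lacks the native signal peptide and carries the mutation recorded as "SXXS". This presumably denotes serine substitutions at both positions of the protein's redox-active motif, although the record does not spell out the exact residue changes. The cloning sites used are also not recorded. According to the catalogue, the plasmid is intended for recombinant protein production, and it was deposited in connection with work on selenocysteine-based expressed protein ligation and bioconjugation. In that setting, a variant lacking the reactive residues could plausibly serve as a control, but the record does not state this.
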