Features (pLannotate 1.2.2; 19 found; start..end, strand, type, name):
      1..29      +  promoter       tac promoter: strong E. coli promoter; hybrid between the trp and lac UV5 promoters
     37..53      +  protein_bind   lac operator: The lac repressor binds to the lac operator to inhibit transcription in E. coli. This inhibition can be relieved by adding lactose or isopropyl-β-D-thiogalactopyranoside (IPTG). lac repressor encoded by lacI
    132..149     +  CDS            7xHis (fragment): 6xHis affinity tag
    149..1241    +  CDS            MBP (fragment): maltose binding protein from E. coli; malE (mutated); This version of the gene does not encode a signal sequence, so MBP will remain in the cytosol.
   1254..1274    +  CDS            TEV site: tobacco etch virus (TEV) protease recognition and cleavage site
   1281..1643    +  CDS            SELENOM (fragment): SELM_HUMAN - Also known as SELM From Homo sapiens (Human).
   1682..1768    +  terminator     rrnB T1 terminator: Escherichia coli rrnB; transcription terminator T1 from the E. coli rrnB gene
   1860..1887    +  terminator     rrnB T2 terminator: transcription terminator T2 from the E. coli rrnB gene
   1934..2005    +  promoter       AmpR promoter: bla
   2006..2866    +  CDS            AmpR: β-lactamase; bla; confers resistance to ampicillin, carbenicillin, and related antibiotics
   2954..3542    +  rep_origin     ori: high-copy-number ColE1/pMB1/pBR322/pUC origin of replication
   3728..3780    -  misc_feature   bom (fragment): basis of mobility region from pBR322
   3791..3810    -  misc_feature   bom (fragment): basis of mobility region from pBR322
   3912..4103    -  CDS            rop: Rop protein, which maintains plasmids at low copy number; rop
   4120..4500    +  CDS            YPB1_ECOLX: Protein predicted: Swiss-Prot protein existence level 4. From Escherichia coli.
   4599..4676    +  promoter       lacIq promoter: lacI (mutant); In the lacIq allele, a single base change in the promoter boosts expression of the lacI gene about 10-fold.
   4677..5759    +  CDS            lacI: lac repressor; lacI; The lac repressor binds to the lac operator to inhibit transcription in E. coli. This inhibition can be relieved by adding lactose or isopropyl-β-D-thiogalactopyranoside (IPTG).
   5772..5793    +  protein_bind   CAP binding site: CAP binding activates transcription in the presence of cAMP. E. coli catabolite activator protein
   5812..5829    +  promoter       tet promoter (fragment): E. coli promoter for tetracycline efflux protein gene
>Addgene plasmid #86580 | SELENOM SXXS | addgene full sequence | sequence record 175208 | Addgene NGS Result
TTGACAATTAATCATCGGCTCGTATAATGTGTGGAATTGTGAGCGGATAACAATTTCACACAGGAAACAG
CCAGTCCGTTTAGGTGTTTTCACGAGCAATTGACCAACAAGGACCATAGATTATGAAAATCCATCACCAT
CACCATCACGAAGAAGGTAAACTGGTAATCTGGATTAACGGCGATAAAGGCTATAACGGTCTCGCTGAAG
TCGGTAAGAAATTCGAGAAAGATACCGGAATTAAAGTCACCGTTGAGCATCCGGATAAACTGGAAGAGAA
ATTCCCACAGGTTGCGGCAACTGGCGATGGCCCTGACATTATCTTCTGGGCACACGACCGCTTTGGTGGC
TACGCTCAATCTGGCCTGTTGGCTGAAATCACCCCGGACAAAGCGTTCCAGGACAAGCTGTATCCGTTTA
CCTGGGATGCCGTACGTTACAACGGCAAGCTGATTGCTTACCCGATCGCTGTTGAAGCGTTATCGCTGAT
TTATAACAAAGATCTGCTGACGAACCCGCCAAAAACCTGGGAAGAGATCCCGGCGCTGGATAAAGAACTG
AAAGCGAAAGGTAAGAGCGCGCTGATGTTCAACCTGCAAGAACCGTACTTCACCTGGCCGCTGATTGCTG
CTGACGGGGGTTATGCGTTCAAGTATGAAAACGGCAAGTACGACATTAAAGACGTGGGCGTGGATAACGC
TGGCGCGAAAGCGGGTCTGACCTTCCTGGTTGACCTGATTAAAAACAAACACATGAATGCAGACACCGAT
TACTCCATCGCAGAAGCTGCCTTTAATAAAGGCGAAACAGCGATGACCATCAACGGCCCGTGGGCATGGT
CCAACATCGACACCAGCAAAGTGAATTATGGTGTAACGGTACTGCCGACCTTCAAGGGTCAACCATCCAA
ACCGTTCGTTGGCGTGCTGAGCGCAGGTATTAACGCCGCCAGTCCGAACAAAGAGCTGGCAAAAGAGTTC
CTCGAAAACTATCTGCTGACTGATGAAGGTCTGGAAGCGGTTAATAAAGACAAACCGCTGGGTGCCGTAG
CGCTGAAGTCTTACGAGGAAGAGTTGGTGAAAGATCCGCGTATTGCCGCCACTATGGAAAACGCCCAGAA
AGGTGAAATCATGCCGAACATCCCGCAGATGTCCGCTTTCTGGTATGCCGTGCGTACTGCGGTGATCAAC
GCCGCCAGCGGTCGTCAGACTGTCGATGAAGCCCTGAAAGACGCGCAGACTAATTCGAGCTCTGAAAACC
TGTATTTTCAGTCCATGGGCACCGCTTACCGCCCGGATTGGAACCGTCTGAGTGGCCTGACCCGTGCGCG
TGTGGAAACGTCCGGTGGTTCTCAGCTGAACCGCCTGAAAGAAGTGAAGGCTTTTGTTACCCAAGATATT
CCGTTCTATCATAATCTGGTTATGAAACACCTGCCGGGCGCAGACCCGGAACTGGTCCTGCTGGGTCGTC
GCTACGAAGAACTGGAACGTATTCCGCTGAGCGAAATGACCCGCGAAGAAATCAATGCGCTGGTTCAGGA
ACTGGGTTTTTATCGTAAAGCAGCACCGGATGCACAAGTCCCGCCGGAATACGTGTGGGCACCGGCTAAG
CCGCCGGAAGAAACGTCTGATCATGCCGACCTGTAAGGATCCGAATTCCCTGCAGGTAATTAAATAAGCT
TCAAATAAAACGAAAGGCTCAGTCGAAAGACTGGGCCTTTCGTTTTATCTGTTGTTTGTCGGTGAACGCT
CTCCTGAGTAGGACAAATCCGCCGGGAGCGGATTTGAACGTTGCGAAGCAACGGCCCGGAGGGTGGCGGG
CAGGACGCCCGCCATAAACTGCCAGGCATCAAATTAAGCAGAAGGCCATCCTGACGGATGGCCTTTTTGC
GTTTCTACAAACTCTTTCGGTCCGTTGTTTATTTTTCTAAATACATTCAAATATGTATCCGCTCATGAGA
CAATAACCCTGATAAATGCTTCAATAATATTGAAAAAGGAAGAGTATGAGTATTCAACATTTCCGTGTCG
CCCTTATTCCCTTTTTTGCGGCATTTTGCCTTCCTGTTTTTGCTCACCCAGAAACGCTGGTGAAAGTAAA
AGATGCTGAAGATCAGTTGGGTGCACGAGTGGGTTACATCGAACTGGATCTCAACAGCGGTAAGATCCTT
GAGAGTTTTCGCCCCGAAGAACGTTTCCCAATGATGAGCACTTTTAAAGTTCTGCTATGTGGCGCGGTAT
TATCCCGTGTTGACGCCTGGCAAGAGCAACTCGGTCGCCGCATACACTATTCTCAGAATGACTTGGTTGA
GTACTCACCAGTCACAGAAAAGCATCTTACGGATGGCATGACAGTAAGAGAATTATGCAGTGCTGCCATA
ACCATGAGTGATAACACTGCGGCCAACTTACTTCTGACAACGATCGGAGGACCGAAGGAGCTAACCGCTT
TTTTGCACAACATGGGGGATCATGTAACTCGCCTTGATCGTTGGGAACCGGAGCTGAATGAAGCCATACC
AAACGACGAGCGTGACACCACGATGCCTGTAGCAATGGCAACAACGTTGCGCAAACTATTAACTGGCGAA
CTACTTACTCTAGCTTCCCGGCAACAATTAATAGACTGGATGGAGGCGGATAAAGTTGCAGGACCACTTC
TGCGCTCGGCCCTTCCGGCTGGCTGGTTTATTGCTGATAAATCTGGAGCCGGTGAGCGTGGGTCTCGCGG
TATCATTGCAGCACTGGGGCCAGATGGTAAGCCCTCCCGTATCGTAGTTATCTACACGACGGGGAGTCAG
GCAACTATGGATGAACGAAATAGACAGATCGCTGAGATAGGTGCCTCACTGATTAAGCATTGGTAACTGT
CAGACCAAGTTTACTCATATATACTTTAGATTGATTTCCTTAGGACTGAGCGTCAACCCCGTAGAAAAGA
TCAAAGGATCTTCTTGAGATCCTTTTTTTCTGCGCGTAATCTGCTGCTTGCAAACAAAAAAACCACCGCT
ACCAGCGGTGGTTTGTTTGCCGGATCAAGAGCTACCAACTCTTTTTCCGAAGGTAACTGGCTTCAGCAGA
GCGCAGATACCAAATACTGTCCTTCTAGTGTAGCCGTAGTTAGGCCACCACTTCAAGAACTCTGTAGCAC
CGCCTACATACCTCGCTCTGCTAATCCTGTTACCAGTGGCTGCTGCCAGTGGCGATAAGTCGTGTCTTAC
CGGGTTGGACTCAAGACGATAGTTACCGGATAAGGCGCAGCGGTCGGGCTGAACGGGGGGTTCGTGCACA
CAGCCCAGCTTGGAGCGAACGACCTACACCGAACTGAGATACCTACAGCGTGAGCTATGAGAAAGCGCCA
CGCTTCCCGAAGGGAGAAAGGCGGACAGGTATCCGGTAAGCGGCAGGGTCGGAACAGGAGAGCGCACGAG
GGAGCTTCCAGGGGGAAACGCCTGGTATCTTTATAGTCCTGTCGGGTTTCGCCACCTCTGACTTGAGCGT
CGATTTTTGTGATGCTCGTCAGGGGGGCGGAGCCTATGGAAAAACGCCAGCAACGCGGCCTTTTTACGGT
TCCTGGCCTTTTGCTGGCCTTTTGCTCACATGTTCTTTCCTGCGTTATCCCCTGATTCTGTGGATAACCG
TATTACCGCCTTTGAGTGAGCTGATACCGCTCGCCGCAGCCGAACGACCGAGCGCAGCGAGTCAGTGAGC
GAGGAAGCGGAAGAGCGCCTGATGCGGTATTTTCTCCTTACGCATCTGTGCGGTATTTCACACCGCATAT
AAGGTGCACTGTGACTGGGTCATGGCTGCGCCCCGACACCCGCCAACACCCGCTGACGCGCCCTGACGGG
CTTGTCTGCTCCCGGCATCCGCTTACAGACAAGCTGTGACCGTCTCCGGGAGCTGCATGTGTCAGAGGTT
TTCACCGTCATCACCGAAACGCGCGAGGCAGCTGCGGTAAAGCTCATCAGCGTGGTCGTGCAGCGATTCA
CAGATGTCTGCCTGTTCATCCGCGTCCAGCTCGTTGAGTTTCTCCAGAAGCGTTAATGTCTGGCTTCTGA
TAAAGCGGGCCATGTTAAGGGCGGTTTTTTCCTGTTTGGTCACTGATGCCTCCGTGTAAGGGGGATTTCT
GTTCATGGGGGTAATGATACCGATGAAACGAGAGAGGATGCTCACGATACGGGTTACTGATGATGAACAT
GCCCGGTTACTGGAACGTTGTGAGGGTAAACAACTGGCGGTATGGATGCGGCGGGACCAGAGAAAAATCA
CTCAGGGTCAATGCCAGCGCTTCGTTAATACAGATGTAGGTGTTCCACAGGGTAGCCAGCAGCATCCTGC
GATGCAGATCCGGAACATAATGGTGCAGGGCGCTGACTTCCGCGTTTCCAGACTTTACGAAACACGGAAA
CCGAAGACCATTCATGTTGTTGCTCAGGTCGCAGACGTTTTGCAGCAGCAGTCGCTTCACGTTCGCTCGC
GTATCGGTGATTCATTCTGCTAACCAGTAAGGCAACCCCGCCAGCCTAGCCGGGTCCTCAACGACAGGAG
CACGATCATGCGCACCCGTGGCCAGGACCCAACGCTGCCCGAAATTCCGACACCATCGAATGGTGCAAAA
CCTTTCGCGGTATGGCATGATAGCGCCCGGAAGAGAGTCAATTCAGGGTGGTGAATGTGAAACCAGTAAC
GTTATACGATGTCGCAGAGTATGCCGGTGTCTCTTATCAGACCGTTTCCCGCGTGGTGAACCAGGCCAGC
CACGTTTCTGCGAAAACGCGGGAAAAAGTGGAAGCGGCGATGGCGGAGCTGAATTACATTCCCAACCGCG
TGGCACAACAACTGGCGGGCAAACAGTCGTTGCTGATTGGCGTTGCCACCTCCAGTCTGGCCCTGCACGC
GCCGTCGCAAATTGTCGCGGCGATTAAATCTCGCGCCGATCAACTGGGTGCCAGCGTGGTGGTGTCGATG
GTAGAACGAAGCGGCGTCGAAGCCTGTAAAGCGGCGGTGCACAATCTTCTCGCGCAACGCGTCAGTGGGC
TGATCATTAACTATCCGCTGGATGACCAGGATGCCATTGCTGTGGAAGCTGCCTGCACTAATGTTCCGGC
GTTATTTCTTGATGTCTCTGACCAGACACCCATCAACAGTATTATTTTCTCCCATGAAGACGGTACGCGA
CTGGGCGTGGAGCATCTGGTCGCATTGGGTCACCAGCAAATCGCGCTGTTAGCGGGCCCATTAAGTTCTG
TCTCGGCGCGTCTGCGTCTGGCTGGCTGGCATAAATATCTCACTCGCAATCAAATTCAGCCGATAGCGGA
ACGGGAAGGCGACTGGAGTGCCATGTCCGGTTTTCAACAAACCATGCAAATGCTGAATGAGGGCATCGTT
CCCACTGCGATGCTGGTTGCCAACGATCAGATGGCGCTGGGCGCAATGCGCGCCATTACCGAGTCCGGGC
TGCGCGTTGGTGCGGATATTTCGGTAGTGGGATACGACGATACCGAAGACAGCTCATGTTATATCCCGCC
GTTAACCACCATCAAACAGGATTTTCGCCTGCTGGGGCAAACCAGCGTGGACCGCTTGCTGCAACTCTCT
CAGGGCCAGGCGGTGAAGGGCAATCAGCTGTTGCCCGTCTCACTGGTGAAAAGAAAAACCACCCTGGCGC
CCAATACACAAACCGCCTCTCCCCGCGCGTTGGCCGATTCATTAATGCAGCTGGCACGACAGGTTTCCCG
ACTGGAAAGCGGGCAGTGAGCGCAACGCAATTAATGTAAGTTAGCTCACTCATTAGGCACAATTCTCATG
TTTGACAGCTTATCATCGACTGCACGGTGCACCAATGCTTCTGGCGTCAGGCAGCCATCGGAAGCTGTGG
TATGGCTGTGCAGGTCGTAAATCACTGCATAATTCGTGTCGCTCAAGGCGCACTCCCGTTCTGGATAATG
TTTTTTGCGCCGACATCATAACGGTTCTGGCAAATATTCTGAAATGAGCTG
