>Addgene plasmid #86580 | SELENOM SXXS | depositor partial sequence | sequence record 168776 | C-term of MBP-TEV site and the followed insert
NNNNNNNNNNGNNGTCTTTCGACTGAGCCTTTCGTTTTATTTGAAGCTTATTTAATTACCTGCAGGGAAT
TCGGATCCTTACAGGTCGGCATGATCAGACGTTTCTTCCGGCGGCTTAGCCGGTGCCCACACGTATTCCG
GCGGGACTTGTGCATCCGGTGCTGCTTTACGATAAAAACCCAGTTCCTGAACCAGCGCATTGATTTCTTC
GCGGGTCATTTCGCTCAGCGGAATACGTTCCAGTTCTTCGTAGCGACGACCCAGCAGGACCAGTTCCGGG
TCTGCGCCCGGCAGGTGTTTCATAACCAGATTATGATAGAACGGAATATCTTGGGTAACAAAAGCCTTCA
CTTCTTTCAGGCGGTTCAGCTGAGAACCACCGGACGTTTCCACACGCGCACGGGTCAGGCCACTCAGACG
GTTCCAATCCGGGCGGTAAGCGGTGCCCATGGACTGAAAATACAGGTTTTCAGAGCTCGAATTAGTCTGC
GCGTCTTTCAGGGCTTCATCGACAGTCTGACGACCGCTGGCGGCGTTGATCACCGCAGTACGCACGGCAT
ACCAGAAAGCGGACATCTGCGGGATGTTCGGCATGATTTCACCTTTCTGGGCGTTTTCCATAGTGGCGGC
AATACGCGGATCTTTCACCAACTCTTCCTCGTAAGACTTCAGCGCTACGGCACCCAGCGGTTTGTCTTTA
TTAACCGCTTCCAGACCTTCATCAGTCAGCAGATAGTTTTCGAGGAACTCTTTTGCCAGCTCTTTGTTCG
GACTGGCGGCGTTAATACCTGCGCTCAGCACGCCAACGAACGGTTTGGATGGTTGACCCTTGAAGGTCGG
CAGTACCGTTACACCATAATTCACTTTGCTGGTGTCGATGTTGGACCATGCCCACGGGNCNNTTGATGGT
CATCGCTGTTTCGCCTTTATTAAAGGCAGCTTCTGCGATGGAGTAATNNN
